>Addgene plasmid #147978 | pAc5.1B-EGFP-DmCaf40-NFCVYRHAtoAAYYAAAF_X | depositor full sequence | sequence record 290425 | Full Sequence
CTTCAAGGAATTAATTCTATATTCTAAAAACACAAATGATACTTCTAAAAAAAATCATGAATGGCATCAA
CTCTGAATCAAATCTTTGCAGATGCACCTACTTCTCATTTCCACTGTCACATCATTTTTCCAGATCTCGC
TGCCTGTTATGTGGCCCACAAACCAAGACACGTTTTATGGCCATTAAAGCTGGCTGATCGTCGCCAAACA
CCAAATACATATCAATATGTACATTCGAGAAAGAAGCGATCAAAGAAGCGTCTTCGGGCGAGTAGGAGAA
TGCGGAGGAGAAGGAGAACGAGCTGATCTAGTATCTCTCCACAATCCAATGCCAACTGACCAACTGGCCA
TATTCGGAGCAATTTGAAGCCAATTTCCATCGCCTGGCGATCGCTCCATTCTTGGCTATATGTTTTTCAC
CGTTCCCGGGGCCATTTTCAAAGACTCGTCGGTAAGATAAGATTGTGTCACTCGCTGTCTCTCTTCATTT
GTCGAAGAATGCTGAGGAATTTCGCGATGACGTCGGCGAGTATTTTGAAGAATGAGAATAATTTGTATTT
ATACGAAAATCAGTTAGTGGAATTTTCTACAAAAACATGTTATCTATAGATAATTTTGTTGCAAAATATG
TTGACTATGACAAAGATTGTATGTATATACCTTTAATGTATTCTCATTTTCTTATGTATTTATAATGGCA
ATGATGATACTGATGATATTTTAAGATGATGCCAGACCACAGGCTGATTTCTGCGTCTTTTGCCGAACGC
AGTGCATGTGCGGTTGTTGTTTTTTGGAATAGTTTCAATTTTCGGACTGTCCGCTTTGATTTCAGTTTCT
TGGCTTATTCAAAAAGCAAAGTAAAGCCAAAAAAGCGAGATGGCAATACCAAATGCGGCAAAACGGTAGT
GGAAGGAAAGGGGTGCGGGGCAGCGGAAGGAAGGGTGGGGCGGGGCGTGGCGGGGTCTGTGGCTGGGCGC
GACGTCACCGACGTTGGAGCCACTCCTTTGACCATGTGTGCGTGTGTGTATTATTCGTGTCTCGCCACTC
GCCGGTTGTTTTTTTCTTTTTATCTCGCTCTCTCTAGCGCCATCTCGTACGCATGCTCAACGCACCGCAT
GTTGCCGTGTCCTTTATGCGTCATTTTGGCTCGAAATAGGCAATTATTTAAACAAAGATTAGTCAACGAA
AACGCTAAAATAAATAAGTCTACAATATGGTTACTTATTGCCATGTGTGTGCAGCCAACGATAGCAACAA
AAGCAACAACACAGTGGCTTTCCCTCTTTCACTTTTTGTTTGCAAGCGCGTGCGAGCAAGACGGCACGAC
CGGCAAACGCAATTACGCTGACAAAGAGCAGACGAAGTTTTGGCCGAAAAACATCAAGGCGCCTGATACG
AATGCATTTGCAATAACAATTGCGATATTTAATATTGTTTATGAAGCTGTTTGACTTCAAAACACACAAA
AAAAAAAATAAAACAAATTATTTGAAAGAGAATTAGGAATCGGACAGCTTATCGTTACGGGCTAACAGCA
CACCGAGACGAAATAGCTTACCTGACGTCACAGCCTCTGGAAGAACTGCCGCCAAGCAGAGAGAGAGAGA
AAAAGAGGGAGAGCAGCTTAGACCGCATGTGCTTGTGTGTGAGGCGTCTCTCTCTTCGTCTCCTGTTTGC
GCAAACGCATAGACTGCACTGAGAAAATCGATTACCTATTTTTTATGAATGAATATTTGCACTATTACTA
TTCAAAACTATTAAGATAGCAATCACATTCAATAGCCAAATACTATACCACCTGAGCGATGCAACGAAAT
GATCAATTTGAGCAAAAATGCTGCATATTTAGGACGGCATCATTATAGAAATGCTTCTTGCTGTGTACTT
TTCTCTCGTCTGGCAGCTGTTTCGCCGTTATTGTTAAAACCGGCTTAAGTTAGGTGTGTTTTCTACGACT
AGTGATGCCCCTACTAGAAGATGTGTGTTGCACAAATGTCCCTGAATAACCAATTTGAAGTGCAGATAGC
AGTAAACGTAAGCTAATATGAATATTATTTAACTGTAATGTTTTAATATCGCTGGACATTACTAATAAAC
CCACTATAAACACATGTACATATGTATGTTTTGGCATACAATGAGTAGTTGGGGAAAAAATGTGTAAAAG
CACCGTGACCATCACAGCATAAAGATAACCAGCTGAAGTATCGAATATGAGTAACCCCCAAATTGAATCA
CATGCCGCAACTGATAGGACCCATGGAAGTACACTCTTCATGGCGATATACAAGACACACACAAGCACGA
ACACCCAGTTGCGGAGGAAATTCTCCGTAAATGAAAACCCAATCGGCGAACAATTCATACCCATATATGG
TAAAAGTTTTGAACGCGACTTGAGAGCGGAGAGCATTGCGGCTGATAAGGTTTTAGCGCTAAGCGGGCTT
TATAAAACGGGCTGCGGGACCAGTTTTCATATCACTACCGTTTGAGTTCTTGTGCTGTGTGGATACTCCT
CCCGACACAAAGCCGCTCCATCAGCCAGCAGTCGTCTAATCCAGAGACCCCGGATCGGGGTACCAACATG
GTGAGCAAGGGCGAGGAGCTGTTCACCGGGGTGGTGCCCATCCTGGTCGAGCTGGACGGCGACGTAAACG
GCCACAAGTTCAGCGTGTCCGGCGAGGGCGAGGGCGATGCCACCTACGGCAAGCTGACCCTGAAGTTCAT
CTGCACCACCGGCAAGCTGCCCGTGCCCTGGCCCACCCTCGTGACCACCCTGACCTACGGCGTGCAGTGC
TTCAGCCGCTACCCCGACCACATGAAGCAGCACGACTTCTTCAAGTCCGCCATGCCCGAAGGCTACGTCC
AGGAGCGCACCATCTTCTTCAAGGACGACGGCAACTACAAGACCCGCGCCGAGGTGAAGTTCGAGGGCGA
CACCCTGGTGAACCGCATCGAGCTGAAGGGCATCGACTTCAAGGAGGACGGCAACATCCTGGGGCACAAG
CTGGAGTACAACTACAACAGCCACAACGTCTATATCATGGCCGACAAGCAGAAGAACGGCATCAAGGTGA
ACTTCAAGATCCGCCACAACATCGAGGACGGCAGCGTGCAGCTCGCCGACCACTACCAGCAGAACACCCC
CATCGGCGACGGCCCCGTGCTGCTGCCCGACAACCACTACCTGAGCACCCAGTCCGCCCTGAGCAAAGAC
CCCAACGAGAAGCGCGATCACATGGTCCTGCTGGAGTTCGTGACCGCCGCCGGGATCACTCTCGGCATGG
ACGAGCTGTACAAGCCAAGCTTAATTAAGATGAGTGCTCAACCGAGTCCGCATATGAATCCTCAGCAGCA
GCAGCAGCAGCAACAGCAGCAGCAGCAGACCGAGCAGGAGAAGGTGTACCAGTGGATCAATGAGCTGGCC
CATCCGGACACGCGTGAAACCGCTCTGCTCGAGCTAAGCAAGAAGCGTGAGACGGACCTGGCCCCCATGC
TGTGGGCCAGCGCCGGGACCGCCTACGCCCTGTTGCAGGAGATTTATAACATCTACCCATCGATAACGCC
GCCCACTTTGACGGCCCACCAGTCGAACCGCGTGTGCAACGCCCTGGCGCTGCTGCAGTGCGTCGCCTCG
CACCCGGAGACTCGCACGGCCTTCCTGCAGGCCCAGATACCGCTGTACTTGTACCCTTTCTTGTCGACCA
CGTCCAAGACCAGGCCCTTCGAGTACTTGCGCCTGACCAGTTTGGGCGTGATTGGTGCTCTGGTCAAGAC
CGACGAACAGGAGGTGATCACCTTTCTGCTGACCACCGAGATCGTGCCCCTTTGTCTGAGCATCATGGAC
AGCGGATCGGAGCTGAGCAAGACTGTGGCCACTTTCATCATCCAGAAGATCCTGCTCGATGAGTCGGGTC
TGTCGTACATCTGCCAGACCGCCGAAGCCTTTTCGGCCGTGGCCATCACCCTGGGCAAAATGGTCATCCA
GCTGGCGAAGGATCCATGCGCCCGGCTGTTGAAGCATGTGGTGCGCTGCTATCTGCGTCTTTCGGACAAT
ACACGCGCTCGCAAGTTCCTGGGACAGTGTCTGCCCGATCAGCTGCGTGACGGCACCTTTGCGCTGTGCC
TGCAAGAGGACAAGTCGACCAAGCAGTGGCTGCAGATGCTGCTCAAGAACCTGGAACTCGGCGCCACTCC
GCAGCAGATCGGCATGTCGCCACTGGGCTCCTAGTCTAGAGGGCCCGCGGTTCGAAGGTAAGCCTATCCC
TAACCCTCTCCTCGGTCTCGATTCTACGCGTACCGGTCATCATCACCATCACCATTGAGTTTAAACCCGC
TGATCAGCCTCGACTGTGCCTTCTAAGGCCTGAGCTCGCTGATCAGCCTCGATCGAGGATCCAGACATGA
TAAGATACATTGATGAGTTTGGACAAACCACAACTAGAATGCAGTGAAAAAAATGCTTTATTTGTGAAAT
TTGTGATGCTATTGCTTTATTTGTAACCATTATAAGCTGCAATAAACAAGTTAACAACAACAATTGCATT
CATTTTATGTTTCAGGTTCAGGGGGAGGTGTGGGAGGTTTTTTAAAGCAAGTAAAACCTCTACAAATGTG
GTATGGCTGATTATGATCAGTCGACCGATGCCCTTGAGAGCCTTCAACCCAGTCAGCTCCTTCCGGTGGG
CGCGGGGCATGACTATCGTCGCCGCACTTATGACTGTCTTCTTTATCATGCAACTCGTAGGACAGGTGCC
GGCAGCGCTCTGGGTCATTTTCGGCGAGGACCGCTTTCGCTGGAGCGCGACGATGATCGGCCTGTCGCTT
GCGGTATTCGGAATCTTGCACGCCCTCGCTCAAGCCTTCGTCACTGGTCCCGCCACCAAACGTTTCGGCG
AGAAGCAGGCCATTATCGCCGGCATGGCGGCCGACGCGCTGGGCTACGTCTTGCTGGCGTTCGCGACGCG
AGGCTGGATGGCCTTCCCCATTATGATTCTTCTCGCTTCCGGCGGCATCGGGATGCCCGCGTTGCAGGCC
ATGCTGTCCAGGCAGGTAGATGACGACCATCAGGGACAGCTTCAAGGATCGCTCGCGGCTCTTACCAGCC
AGCAAAAGGCCAGGAACCGTAAAAAGGCCGCGTTGCTGGCGTTTTTCCATAGGCTCCGCCCCCCTGACGA
GCATCACAAAAATCGACGCTCAAGTCAGAGGTGGCGAAACCCGACAGGACTATAAAGATACCAGGCGTTT
CCCCCTGGAAGCTCCCTCGTGCGCTCTCCTGTTCCGACCCTGCCGCTTACCGGATACCTGTCCGCCTTTC
TCCCTTCGGGAAGCGTGGCGCTTTCTCAATGCTCACGCTGTAGGTATCTCAGTTCGGTGTAGGTCGTTCG
CTCCAAGCTGGGCTGTGTGCACGAACCCCCCGTTCAGCCCGACCGCTGCGCCTTATCCGGTAACTATCGT
CTTGAGTCCAACCCGGTAAGACACGACTTATCGCCACTGGCAGCAGCCACTGGTAACAGGATTAGCAGAG
CGAGGTATGTAGGCGGTGCTACAGAGTTCTTGAAGTGGTGGCCTAACTACGGCTACACTAGAAGGACAGT
ATTTGGTATCTGCGCTCTGCTGAAGCCAGTTACCTTCGGAAAAAGAGTTGGTAGCTCTTGATCCGGCAAA
CAAACCACCGCTGGTAGCGGTGGTTTTTTTGTTTGCAAGCAGCAGATTACGCGCAGAAAAAAAGGATCTC
AAGAAGATCCTTTGATCTTTTCTACGGGGTCTGACGCTCAGTGGAACGAAAACTCACGTTAAGGGATTTT
GGTCATGAGATTATCAAAAAGGATCTTCACCTAGATCCTTTTAAATTAAAAATGAAGTTTTAAATCAATC
TAAAGTATATATGAGTAAACTTGGTCTGACAGTTACCAATGCTTAATCAGTGAGGCACCTATCTCAGCGA
TCTGTCTATTTCGTTCATCCATAGTTGCCTGACTCCCCGTCGTGTAGATAACTACGATACGGGAGGGCTT
ACCATCTGGCCCCAGTGCTGCAATGATACCGCGAGACCCACGCTCACCGGCTCCAGATTTATCAGCAATA
AACCAGCCAGCCGGAAGGGCCGAGCGCAGAAGTGGTCCTGCAACTTTATCCGCCTCCATCCAGTCTATTA
ATTGTTGCCGGGAAGCTAGAGTAAGTAGTTCGCCAGTTAATAGTTTGCGCAACGTTGTTGCCATTGCTGC
AGGCATCGTGGTGTCACGCTCGTCGTTTGGTATGGCTTCATTCAGCTCCGGTTCCCAACGATCAAGGCGA
GTTACATGATCCCCCATGTTGTGCAAAAAAGCGGTTAGCTCCTTCGGTCCTCCGATCGTTGTCAGAAGTA
AGTTGGCCGCAGTGTTATCACTCATGGTTATGGCAGCACTGCATAATTCTCTTACTGTCATGCCATCCGT
AAGATGCTTTTCTGTGACTGGTGAGTACTCAACCAAGTCATTCTGAGAATAGTGTATGCGGCGACCGAGT
TGCTCTTGCCCGGCGTCAACACGGGATAATACCGCGCCACATAGCAGAACTTTAAAAGTGCTCATCATTG
GAAAACGTTCTTCGGGGCGAAAACTCTCAAGGATCTTACCGCTGTTGAGATCCAGTTCGATGTAACCCAC
TCGTGCACCCAACTGATCTTCAGCATCTTTTACTTTCACCAGCGTTTCTGGGTGAGCAAAAACAGGAAGG
CAAAATGCCGCAAAAAAGGGAATAAGGGCGACACGGAAATGTTGAATACTCATACTCTTCCTTTTTCAAT
ATTATTGAAGCATTTATCAGGGTTATTGTCTCATGAGCGGATACATATTTGAATGTATTTAGAAAAATAA
ACAAATAGGGGTTCCGCGCACATTTCCCCGAAAAGTGCCACCTGACGTCTAAGAAACCATTATTATCATG
ACATTAACCTATAAAAATAGGCGTATCACGAGGCCCTTTCGT
Features (pLannotate 1.2.2; 10 found; start..end, strand, type, name):
     56..2568    +  promoter       Ac5 promoter: Drosophila melanogaster actin 5C promoter
   2588..3304    +  CDS            EGFP: EGFP is a basic (constitutively fluorescent) green fluorescent protein published in 1996, derived from Aequorea victoria. It is reported to be a rapidly-maturing weak dimer with moderate acid sensitivity.
   3392..4222    +  CDS            CNOT9 (fragment): CNOT9_HUMAN - Also known as RCD1, RQCD1. Experimental evidence at protein level: Swiss-Prot protein existence level 1. Component of the CCR4-NOT complex which is one of the major cellular mRNA deadenylases and is linked to various cellular processes including bulk mRNA degradation, miRNA-mediated repression, translational repression during translational initiation and general transcription regulation. Additional complex functions may be a consequence of its influence on mRNA expression. Involved in down- regulation of MYB- and JUN-dependent transcription. May play a role in cell differentiatio
   4257..4298    +  CDS            V5 tag: epitope tag from simian virus 5
   4398..4532    -  polyA_signal   SV40 poly(A) signal: SV40 polyadenylation signal
   4555..4639    -  CDS            large T antigen (fragment): large T antigen from SV40 (simian virus 40)
   4640..5110    +  CDS            TcR (fragment): tetracycline efflux protein; tet; confers resistance to tetracycline
   5154..5742    -  rep_origin     ori: high-copy-number ColE1/pMB1/pBR322/pUC origin of replication
   5913..6773    -  CDS            AmpR: β-lactamase; bla; confers resistance to ampicillin, carbenicillin, and related antibiotics
   6774..6878    -  promoter       AmpR promoter: bla
