[The description below was written by a language model from this plasmid's Addgene catalogue record and pLannotate feature annotations shown in this document.]
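Description:
pAc5.1B-EGFP-DmCaf40-NFCVYRHAtoAAYYAAAF_X is a 6,972 nt insect expression plasmid for producing an EGFP-tagged mutant of Drosophila melanogaster Caf40 (Rcd-1/CG14213, the fly orthologue of human CNOT9) in cultured fly cells. The catalogue lists the backbone as unknown, although the name and the annotated parts point to a pAc5.1-type vector. It is propagated in E. coli through a ColE1/pUC-family origin and selected with ampicillin via the bla gene and its own promoter. The record lists it as low copy even though the origin is annotated as a high-copy type. A short fragment of a tetracycline resistance gene is also detected, and as a fragment it is presumably a non-functional backbone remnant.

Expression is driven by the constitutive Drosophila actin 5C promoter. This is followed by the EGFP coding sequence and then the Caf40 open reading frame, which the annotation tool matched by homology to human CNOT9; the depositor states that the ORF was taken from a fly mRNA reference. A V5 epitope sequence lies downstream of the insert, but the record does not say whether it is in frame or cut off by a stop codon. An SV40 polyadenylation region with an adjacent large T antigen fragment supplies the 3' end signal.

The insert carries a cluster of substitutions in several residues. The exact replacement string is written differently in the plasmid name and in the purpose field, so the precise changes should be checked against the sequence. The associated publication concerns W-binding pockets in CNOT9 and the links between the CCR4-NOT deadenylase complex and miRNA-mediated silencing. This suggests use as a binding-deficient control in interaction, localisation or silencing assays, though the record does not state the mutant's specific effect.
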