Addgene plasmid #147978: pAc5.1B-EGFP-DmCaf40-NFCVYRHAtoAAYYAAAF_X
Purpose: Insect Expression of DmCaf40-NFCVYRHAtoAAYAAAF
Depositing lab: Elisa Izaurralde. Depositing organization: Max Planck Institute for Developmental Biology. Publication: A DDX6-CNOT1 complex and W-binding pockets in CNOT9 reveal direct links between miRNA target recognition and silencing. Chen Y, Boland A, Kuzuoglu-Ozturk D, Bawankar P, Loh B, Chang CT, Weichenrieder O, Izaurralde E. Mol Cell. 2014 Jun 5;54(5):737-50. doi: 10.1016/j.molcel.2014.03.034. Epub 2014 Apr 24. PubMed 24768540.
Backbone
  Vector backbone: Unknown
  Vector type: Insect Expression
Growth in bacteria
  Bacterial resistance: Ampicillin, 100 μg/mL
  Growth temperature: 37°C
  Growth strain: DH5alpha
  Copy number: Low Copy
Gene/Insert
  Gene/Insert name: DmCaf40-NFCVYRHAtoAAYAAAF
  Species: D. melanogaster (fly)
  Entrez Gene: Rcd-1 (a.k.a. Dmel_CG14213, CAF40, CG14213, Caf40, Dmel\CG14213, Drcd-1)
  Cloning method: Unknown
Terms and licenses: Academic/Nonprofit Terms; Industry Terms: Not Available to Industry
Depositor comments: ORF extracted from NCBI:NM_167675.1 Plasmids from this collection were made available to the research community and donated after the lab closed. Please note that the sequence provided by the depositing laboratory may be theoretical/predicted or based on Sanger sequencing results. There may be discrepancies between sequencing results obtained by Addgene and the depositor sequence. If an Addgene verified sequence is not available, please contact before placing your order to request that our lab fully sequence the plasmid.
How to cite: pAc5.1B-EGFP-DmCaf40-NFCVYRHAtoAAYYAAAF_X was a gift from Elisa Izaurralde (Addgene plasmid # 147978 ; http://n2t.net/addgene:147978 ; RRID:Addgene_147978)
